Addgene plasmid #233345: pMRX-IP-EGFP-PA-BAX(lyso, G108V)
Purpose: Stable expression of EGFP-LOV2(G528A, N538E)-BAX-TMEM106B in mammalian cells. The G108V mutation suppresses pore-forming activity of BAX.
Depositing lab: Noboru Mizushima. Depositing organization: The University of Tokyo. Publication: Optogenetic tools for inducing organelle membrane rupture. Nagashima Y, Eguchi T, Koyama-Honda I, Mizushima N. J Biol Chem. 2025 Mar 18;301(4):108421. doi: 10.1016/j.jbc.2025.108421. PubMed 40113041.
Backbone
  Vector backbone: pMRX-IP
  Total vector size (bp): 8333
  Vector type: Mammalian Expression, Retroviral
  Selectable markers: Puromycin
Growth in bacteria
  Bacterial resistance: Ampicillin, 100 μg/mL
  Growth temperature: 37°C
  Growth strain: NEB Stable
  Growth instructions: DH5alpha will also be fine
  Copy number: High Copy
Gene/Insert 1
  Gene/Insert name: LOV2 domain of phototropin1
  Species: Avena sativa
  Insert size (bp): 441
  Mutation: N538E
  Tag / fusion protein: EGFP (N terminal on insert)
Gene/Insert 2
  Gene/Insert name: BAX
  Species: H. sapiens (human)
  Insert size (bp): 507
  Mutation: BAX(3-171), N-terminus and C-terminus are deleted. G108V.
  Entrez Gene: BAX (a.k.a. BCL2L4)
Gene/Insert 3
  Gene/Insert name: TMEM106B
  Species: H. sapiens (human)
  Insert size (bp): 558
  Mutation: N-terminus is deleted (TMEM106B 90-274)
  Entrez Gene: TMEM106B (a.k.a. HLD16)
Terms and licenses: Academic/Nonprofit Terms; Industry Terms: Not Available to Industry
Depositor comments: Please visit https://doi.org/10.1101/2024.08.13.607738 for bioRxiv preprint.
How to cite: pMRX-IP-EGFP-PA-BAX(lyso, G108V) was a gift from Noboru Mizushima (Addgene plasmid # 233345 ; http://n2t.net/addgene:233345 ; RRID:Addgene_233345)
