[The description below was written by a language model from this plasmid's Addgene catalogue record and pLannotate feature annotations shown in this document.]
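Description:
pMRX-IP-EGFP-PA-BAX(lyso, G108V) is an 8.3 kb Moloney murine leukemia virus-based retroviral vector built on the pMRX-IP backbone for stable expression in mammalian cells. In bacteria it is maintained through a high-copy ColE1/pUC-type origin and selected with ampicillin (β-lactamase under its own promoter). The viral portion begins with a CMV enhancer fused to an LTR fragment, an arrangement that drives genomic RNA transcription in packaging cells. This is followed by the MMLV Ψ packaging signal, a truncated gag lacking its start codon, and a pol region carrying the splice acceptor. A full MMLV LTR closes the provirus downstream of the cargo.

The payload is a single fusion reading frame: EGFP at the N terminus, then the Avena sativa phototropin 1 LOV2 domain (G528A, N538E per the stated purpose; the insert field lists only N538E), human BAX residues 3–171 with both termini removed, and human TMEM106B residues 90–274. The automated annotation labels the LOV2 region as miniSOG, which most likely reflects homology between LOV domains rather than an actual miniSOG insert. TMEM106B is a lysosome-associated membrane protein, and the "lyso" in the name suggests that this fragment anchors the photoactivatable BAX module to lysosomes. The construct belongs to an optogenetic toolset for light-induced organelle membrane rupture. The G108V substitution suppresses BAX pore-forming activity, so this version presumably serves as a pore-defective control. An EMCV IRES downstream of the fusion drives puromycin N-acetyltransferase from the same transcript, allowing puromycin selection of transduced cells, while EGFP reports expression and localization.
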