Features (pLannotate 1.2.2; 16 found; start..end, strand, type, name):
      1..380     +  enhancer       CMV enhancer: human cytomegalovirus immediate early enhancer
    381..676     +  LTR            3' LTR (ΔU3) (fragment): self-inactivating 3' long terminal repeat (LTR) from Moloney murine leukemia virus
    739..1096    +  misc_feature   MMLV Ψ: packaging signal of Moloney murine leukemia virus (MMLV)
   1161..1577    +  CDS            gag (truncated): truncated Moloney murine leukemia virus (MMLV) gag gene lacking the start codon
   1587..1961    +  misc_feature   pol region: Moloney murine leukemia virus (MMLV) pol region containing the splice acceptor site
   1979..2695    +  CDS            EGFP: EGFP is a basic (constitutively fluorescent) green fluorescent protein published in 1996, derived from Aequorea victoria. It is reported to be a rapidly-maturing weak dimer with moderate acid sensitivity.
   2747..3064    +  CDS            miniSOG: miniSOG is a basic (constitutively fluorescent) cyan fluorescent protein published in 2011, derived from Arabidopsis thaliana. It requires the cofactor flavin for fluorescence.
   3155..3661    +  CDS            BAX (fragment): BAX_HUMAN - Also known as BCL2L4. Experimental evidence at protein level: Swiss-Prot protein existence level 1. Plays a role in the mitochondrial apoptotic process. Under normal conditions, BAX is largely cytosolic via constant retrotranslocation from mitochondria to the cytosol mediated by BCL2L1/Bcl-xL, which avoids accumulation of toxic BAX levels at the mitochondrial outer membrane (MOM) (PubMed:21458670). Under stress conditions, undergoes a conformation change that causes translocation to the mitochondrion membrane, leading to the release of cytochrome c that then triggers apoptosis. Pro
   3662..4216    +  CDS            TMEM106B (fragment): T106B_HUMAN - Experimental evidence at protein level: Swiss-Prot protein existence level 1. Involved in dendrite morphogenesis and maintenance by regulating lysosomal trafficking via its interaction with MAP6. May act by inhibiting retrograde transport of lysosomes along dendrites. Required for dendrite branching. From Homo sapiens (Human).
   4248..4823    +  misc_feature   IRES2: internal ribosome entry site (IRES) of the encephalomyocarditis virus (EMCV)
   4830..5429    +  CDS            PuroR: puromycin N-acetyltransferase; pac from Streptomyces alboniger; confers resistance to puromycin
   5537..6128    +  LTR            LTR: long terminal repeat from Moloney murine leukemia virus
   6194..6246    -  CDS            lacI (fragment): lac repressor; lacI; The lac repressor binds to the lac operator to inhibit transcription in E. coli. This inhibition can be relieved by adding lactose or isopropyl-β-D-thiogalactopyranoside (IPTG).
   6429..7017    -  rep_origin     ori: high-copy-number ColE1/pMB1/pBR322/pUC origin of replication
   7181..8041    -  CDS            AmpR: β-lactamase; bla; confers resistance to ampicillin, carbenicillin, and related antibiotics
   8042..8146    -  promoter       AmpR promoter: bla
>Addgene plasmid #233345 | pMRX-IP-EGFP-PA-BAX(lyso, G108V) | addgene full sequence | sequence record 469414 | Addgene NGS Result
GACATTGATTATTGACTAGTTATTAATAGTAATCAATTACGGGGTCATTAGTTCATAGCCCATATATGGA
GTTCCGCGTTACATAACTTACGGTAAATGGCCCGCCTGGCTGACCGCCCAACGACCCCCGCCCATTGACG
TCAATAATGACGTATGTTCCCATAGTAACGCCAATAGGGACTTTCCATTGACGTCAATGGGTGGAGTATT
TACGGTAAACTGCCCACTTGGCAGTACATCAAGTGTATCATATGCCAAGTACGCCCCCTATTGACGTCAA
TGACGGTAAATGGCCCGCCTGGCATTATGCCCAGTACATGACCTTATGGGACTTTCCTACTTGGCAGTAC
ATCTACGTATTAGTCATCGCTATTACCATGCTAGAGAACCATCAGATGTTTCCAGGGTGCCCCAAGGACC
TGAAATGACCCTGTGCCTTATTTGAACTAACCAATCAGTTCGCTTCTCGCTTCTGTTCGCGCGCTTCTGC
TCCCCGAGCTCAATAAAAGAGCCCACAACCCCTCACTCGGCGCGCCAGTCCTCCGATTGACTGAGTCGCC
CGGGTACCCGTGTATCCAATAAACCCTCTTGCAGTTGCATCCGACTTGTGGTCTCGCTGTTCCTTGGGAG
GGTCTCCTCTGAGTGATTGACTACCCGTCAGCGGGGGTCTTTCATTTGGGGGCTCGTCCGGGATCGGGAG
ACCCCTGCCCAGGGACCACCGACCCACCACCGGGAGGTAAGCTGGCCAGCAACTTATCTGTGTCTGTCCG
ATTGTCTAGTGTCTATGACTGATTTTATGCGCCTGCGTCGGTACTAGTTAGCTAACTAGCTCTGTATCTG
GCGGACCCGTGGTGGAACTGACGAGTTCGGAACACCCGGCCGCAACCCTGGGAGACGTCCCAGGGACTTC
GGGGGCCGTTTTTGTGGCCCGACCTGAGTCCAAAAATCCCGATCGTTTTGGACTCTTTGGTGCACCCCCC
TTAGAGGAGGGATATGTGGTTCTGGTAGGAGACGAGAACCTAAAACAGTTCCCGCCTCCGTCTGAATTTT
TGCTTTCGGTTTGGGACCGAAGCCGCGCCGCGCGTCTTGTCTGCTGCAGCATCGTTCTGTGTTGTCTCTG
TCTGACTGTGTTTCTGTATTTGTCTGAAAATATGGGCCCGGGCCAGACTGTTACCACTCCCTTAAGTTTG
ACCTTAGGTCACTGGAAAGATGTCGAGCGGATCGCTCACAACCAGTCGGTAGATGTCAAGAAGAGACGTT
GGGTTACCTTCTGCTCTGCAGAATGGCCAACCTTTAACGTCGGATGGCCGCGAGACGGCACCTTTAACCG
AGACCTCATCACCCAGGTTAAGATCAAGGTCTTTTCACCTGGCCCGCATGGACACCCAGACCAGGTCCCC
TACATCGTGACCTGGGAAGCCTTGGCTTTTGACCCCCCTCCCTGGGTCAAGCCCTTTGTACACCCTAAGC
CTCCGCCTCCTCTTCCTCCATCCGCCCCGTCTCTCCCCCTTGAACCTCCTCGTTCGACCCCGCCTCGATC
CTCCCTTTATCCAGCCCTCACTCCTTCTCTAGGCGCCCCCATATGGCCATATGAGATCTTATATGGGGCA
CCCCCGCCCCTTGTAAACTTCCCTGACCCTGACATGACAAGAGTTACTAACAGCCCCTCTCTCCAAGCTC
ACTTACAGGCTCTCTACTTAGTCCAGCACGAAGTCTGGAGACCTCTGGCGGCAGCCTACCAAGAACAACT
GGACCGACCGGTGGTACCTCACCCTTACCGAGTCGGCGACACAGTGTGGGTCCGCCGACACCAGACTAAG
AACCTAGAACCTCGCTGGAAAGGACCTTACACAGTCCTGCTGACCACCCCCACCGCCCTCAAAGTAGACG
GCATCGCAGCTTGGATACACGCCGCCCACGTGAAGGCTGCCGACCCCGGGGGTGGACCATCCTCTAGACT
GCCGGATCTGCCATCGATATGGTGAGCAAGGGCGAGGAGCTGTTCACCGGGGTGGTGCCCATCCTGGTCG
AGCTGGACGGCGACGTAAACGGCCACAAGTTCAGCGTGTCCGGCGAGGGCGAGGGCGATGCCACCTACGG
CAAGCTGACCCTGAAGTTCATCTGCACCACCGGCAAGCTGCCCGTGCCCTGGCCCACCCTCGTGACCACC
CTGACCTACGGCGTGCAGTGCTTCAGCCGCTACCCCGACCACATGAAGCAGCACGACTTCTTCAAGTCCG
CCATGCCCGAAGGCTACGTCCAGGAGCGCACCATCTTCTTCAAGGACGACGGCAACTACAAGACCCGCGC
CGAGGTGAAGTTCGAGGGCGACACCCTGGTGAACCGCATCGAGCTGAAGGGCATCGACTTCAAGGAGGAC
GGCAACATCCTGGGGCACAAGCTGGAGTACAACTACAACAGCCACAACGTCTATATCATGGCCGACAAGC
AGAAGAACGGCATCAAGGTGAACTTCAAGATCCGCCACAACATCGAGGACGGCAGCGTGCAGCTCGCCGA
CCACTACCAGCAGAACACCCCCATCGGCGACGGCCCCGTGCTGCTGCCCGACAACCACTACCTGAGCACC
CAGTCCGCCCTGAGCAAAGACCCCAACGAGAAGCGCGATCACATGGTCCTGCTGGAGTTCGTGACCGCCG
CCGGGATCACTCTCGGCATGGACGAGCTGTACAAGGGTTCAGGCTCGGGAGGCATGGGGACTAGTTTGGC
TACTACACTTGAACGTATTGAGAAGAACTTTGTCATTACTGACCCAAGATTGCCAGATAATCCCATTATA
TTCGCGTCCGATAGTTTCTTGCAGTTGACAGAATATAGCCGTGAAGAAATTTTGGGAAGAAACTGCAGGT
TTCTACAAGGTCCTGAAACTGATCGCGCGACAGTGAGAAAAATTAGAGATGCCATAGATAACCAAACAGA
GGTCACTGTTCAGCTGATTAATTATACAAAGAGTGGTAAAAAGTTCTGGAACCTCTTTCACTTGCAGCCT
ATGCGAGATCAGAAGGGAGATGTCCAGTACTTTATTGGGGTTCAGTTGGATGGAACTGAGCATGTCCGAG
ATGCTGCCGAGAGAGAGGCAGTCATGCTGATTAAGAAAACTGCAGAAGAAATTGATGAGGCGGCAAAAGA
ACTTGGGTCCGGGGAGCAGCCCAGAGGCGGGGGGCCCACCAGCTCTGAGCAGATCATGAAGACAGGGGCC
CTTTTGCTTCAGGGTTTCATCCAGGATCGAGCAGGGCGAATGGGGGGGGAGGCACCCGAGCTGGCCCTGG
ACCCGGTGCCTCAGGATGCGTCCACCAAGAAGCTGAGCGAGTGTCTCAAGCGCATCGGGGACGAACTGGA
CAGTAACATGGAGCTGCAGAGGATGATTGCCGCCGTGGACACAGACTCCCCCCGAGAGGTCTTTTTCCGA
GTGGCAGCTGACATGTTTTCTGACGGCAACTTCAACTGGGTTCGGGTTGTCGCCCTTTTCTACTTTGCCA
GCAAACTGGTGCTCAAGGCCCTGTGCACCAAGGTGCCGGAACTGATCAGAACCATCATGGGCTGGACATT
GGACTTCCTCCGGGAGCGGCTGTTGGGCTGGATCCAAGACCAGGGTGGTTGGGACGGCCTCCTCTCCTAC
TTTGGGACGCCCACGTGGCAGAGGCCAAGAAGAACAAAGCTGTATGTGATGGCTTCTGTGTTTGTCTGTC
TACTCCTTTCTGGATTGGCTGTGTTTTTCCTTTTCCCTCGCTCTATCGACGTGAAATACATTGGTGTAAA
ATCAGCCTATGTCAGTTATGATGTTCAGAAGCGTACAATTTATTTAAATATCACAAACACACTAAATATA
ACAAACAATAACTATTACTCTGTCGAAGTTGAAAACATCACTGCCCAAGTTCAATTTTCAAAAACAGTTA
TTGGAAAGGCACGCTTAAACAACATAAGCATTATTGGTCCACTTGATATGAAACAAATTGATTACACAGT
ACCTACCGTTATAGCAGAGGAAATGAGTTATATGTATGATTTCTGTACTCTGATATCCATCAAAGTGCAT
AACATAGTACTCATGATGCAAGTTACTGTGACAACAACATACTTTGGCCACTCTGAACAGATATCCCAGG
AGAGGTATCAGTATGTCGACTGTGGAAGAAACACAACTTATCAGTTGGGGCAGTCTGAATATTTAAATGT
ACTTCAGCCACAACAGTAACTCGAGAGCGGCCGCTACGTAAATTCCGCCCCCCCCCCTAACGTTACTGGC
CGAAGCCGCTTGGAATAAGGCCGGTGTGCGTTTGTCTATATGTTATTTTCCACCATATTGCCGTCTTTTG
GCAATGTGAGGGCCCGGAAACCTGGCCCTGTCTTCTTGACGAGCATTCCTAGGGGTCTTTCCCCTCTCGC
CAAAGGAATGCAAGGTCTGTTGAATGTCGTGAAGGAAGCAGTTCCTCTGGAAGTTTCTTGAAGACAAACA
ACGTCTGTAGCGACCCTTTGCAGGCAGCGGAACCCCCCACCTGGCGACAGGTGCCTCTGCGGCCAAAAGC
CACGTGTATAAGATACACCTGCAAAGGCGGCACAACCCCAGTGCCACGTTGTGAGTTGGATAGTTGTGGA
AAGAGTCAAATGGCTCTCCTCAAGCGTATTCAACAAGGGGCTGAAGGATGCCCAGAAGGTACCCCATTGT
ATGGGATCTGATCTGGGGCCTCGGTGCACATGCTTTACATGTGTTTAGTCGAGGTTAAAAAAACGTCTAG
GCCCCCCGAACCACGGGGACGTGGTTTTCCTTTGAAAAACACGATGATAATATGGCCACAACCGTCGACA
TGACCGAGTACAAGCCCACGGTGCGCCTCGCCACCCGCGACGACGTCCCCCGGGCCGTACGCACCCTCGC
CGCCGCGTTCGCCGACTACCCCGCCACGCGCCACACCGTCGACCCGGACCGCCACATCGAGCGGGTCACC
GAGCTGCAAGAACTCTTCCTCACGCGCGTCGGGCTCGACATCGGCAAGGTGTGGGTCGCGGACGACGGCG
CCGCGGTGGCGGTCTGGACCACGCCGGAGAGCGTCGAAGCGGGGGCGGTGTTCGCCGAGATCGGCCCGCG
CATGGCCGAGTTGAGCGGTTCCCGGCTGGCCGCGCAGCAACAGATGGAAGGCCTCCTGGCGCCGCACCGG
CCCAAGGAGCCCGCGTGGTTCCTGGCCACCGTCGGCGTCTCGCCCGACCACCAGGGCAAGGGTCTGGGCA
GCGCCGTCGTGCTCCCCGGAGTGGAGGCGGCCGAGCGCGCCGGGGTGCCCGCCTTCCTGGAGACCTCCGC
GCCCCGCAACCTCCCCTTCTACGAGCGGCTCGGCTTCACCGTCACCGCCGACGTCGAGGTGCCCGAAGGA
CCGCGCACCTGGTGCATGACCCGCAAGCCCGGTGCCTGAGTCGACCGCCCGCCCCACGACCCGCAGCGCC
CGACCGAAAGGAGCGCACGACCCCATGGCTCGACGATAAAATAAAAGATTTTATTTAGTCTCCAGAAAAA
GGGGGGAATGAAAGACCCCACCTGTAGGTTTGGCAAGCTAGCTTAAGTAACGCCATTTTGCAAGGCATGG
AAAAATACATAACTGAGAATAGAGAAGTTCAGATCAAGGTCAGGAACAGATGGAACAGCTGAATATGGGC
CAAACAGGATATCTGTGGTAAGCAGTTCCTGCCCCGGCTCAGGGCCAAGAACAGATGGAACAGCTGAATA
TGGGCCAAACAGGATATCTGTGGTAAGCAGTTCCTGCCCCGGCTCAGGGCCAAGAACAGATGGTCCCCAG
ATGCGGTCCAGCCCTCAGCAGTTTCTAGAGAACCATCAGATGTTTCCAGGGTGCCCCAAGGACCTGAAAT
GACCCTGTGCCTTATTTGAACTAACCAATCAGTTCGCTTCTCGCTTCTGTTCGCGCGCTTCTGCTCCCCG
AGCTCAATAAAAGAGCCCACAACCCCTCACTCGGCGCGCCAGTCCTCCGATTGACTGAGTCGCCCGGGTA
CCCGTGTATCCAATAAACCCTCTTGCAGTTGCATCCGACTTGTGGTCTCGCTGTTCCTTGGGAGGGTCTC
CTCTGAGTGATTGACTACCCGTCAGCGGGGGTCTTTCACATGCAGCATGTATCAAAATTAATTTGGTTTT
TTTTCTTAAGTATTTACATTAAATGGCCATAGTTGCATTAATGAATCGGCCAACGCGCGGGGAGAGGCGG
TTTGCGTATTGGGCGCTCTTCCGCTTCCTCGCTCACTGACTCGCTGCGCTCGGTCGTTCGGCTGCGGCGA
GCGGTATCAGCTCACTCAAAGGCGGTAATACGGTTATCCACAGAATCAGGGGATAACGCAGGAAAGAACA
TGTGAGCAAAAGGCCAGCAAAAGGCCAGGAACCGTAAAAAGGCCGCGTTGCTGGCGTTTTTCCATAGGCT
CCGCCCCCCTGACGAGCATCACAAAAATCGACGCTCAAGTCAGAGGTGGCGAAACCCGACAGGACTATAA
AGATACCAGGCGTTTCCCCCTGGAAGCTCCCTCGTGCGCTCTCCTGTTCCGACCCTGCCGCTTACCGGAT
ACCTGTCCGCCTTTCTCCCTTCGGGAAGCGTGGCGCTTTCTCATAGCTCACGCTGTAGGTATCTCAGTTC
GGTGTAGGTCGTTCGCTCCAAGCTGGGCTGTGTGCACGAACCCCCCGTTCAGCCCGACCGCTGCGCCTTA
TCCGGTAACTATCGTCTTGAGTCCAACCCGGTAAGACACGACTTATCGCCACTGGCAGCAGCCACTGGTA
ACAGGATTAGCAGAGCGAGGTATGTAGGCGGTGCTACAGAGTTCTTGAAGTGGTGGCCTAACTACGGCTA
CACTAGAAGAACAGTATTTGGTATCTGCGCTCTGCTGAAGCCAGTTACCTTCGGAAAAAGAGTTGGTAGC
TCTTGATCCGGCAAACAAACCACCGCTGGTAGCGGTGGTTTTTTTGTTTGCAAGCAGCAGATTACGCGCA
GAAAAAAAGGATCTCAAGAAGATCCTTTGATCTTTTCTACGGGGTCTGACGCTCAGTGGAACGAAAACTC
ACGTTAAGGGATTTTGGTCATGAGATTATCAAAAAGGATCTTCACCTAGATCCTTTTGCGGCCGGCCGCA
AATCAATCTAAAGTATATATGAGTAAACTTGGTCTGACAGTTACCAATGCTTAATCAGTGAGGCACCTAT
CTCAGCGATCTGTCTATTTCGTTCATCCATAGTTGCCTGACTCCCCGTCGTGTAGATAACTACGATACGG
GAGGGCTTACCATCTGGCCCCAGTGCTGCAATGATACCGCGAGACCCACGCTCACCGGCTCCAGATTTAT
CAGCAATAAACCAGCCAGCCGGAAGGGCCGAGCGCAGAAGTGGTCCTGCAACTTTATCCGCCTCCATCCA
GTCTATTAATTGTTGCCGGGAAGCTAGAGTAAGTAGTTCGCCAGTTAATAGTTTGCGCAACGTTGTTGCC
ATTGCTACAGGCATCGTGGTGTCACGCTCGTCGTTTGGTATGGCTTCATTCAGCTCCGGTTCCCAACGAT
CAAGGCGAGTTACATGATCCCCCATGTTGTGCAAAAAAGCGGTTAGCTCCTTCGGTCCTCCGATCGTTGT
CAGAAGTAAGTTGGCCGCAGTGTTATCACTCATGGTTATGGCAGCACTGCATAATTCTCTTACTGTCATG
CCATCCGTAAGATGCTTTTCTGTGACTGGTGAGTACTCAACCAAGTCATTCTGAGAATAGTGTATGCGGC
GACCGAGTTGCTCTTGCCCGGCGTCAACACGGGATAATACCGCGCCACATAGCAGAACTTTAAAAGTGCT
CATCATTGGAAAACGTTCTTCGGGGCGAAAACTCTCAAGGATCTTACCGCTGTTGAGATCCAGTTCGATG
TAACCCACTCGTGCACCCAACTGATCTTCAGCATCTTTTACTTTCACCAGCGTTTCTGGGTGAGCAAAAA
CAGGAAGGCAAAATGCCGCAAAAAAGGGAATAAGGGCGACACGGAAATGTTGAATACTCATACTCTTCCT
TTTTCAATATTATTGAAGCATTTATCAGGGTTATTGTCTCATGAGCGGATACATATTTGAATGTATTTAG
AAAAATAAACAAATAGGGGTTCCGCGCACATTTCCCCGAAAAGTGCCACCTGACGTCTAAGAAACCATTA
TTATCATGACATTAACCTATAAAAATAGGCGTATCACGAGGCCCTTTCGTCTTCACTATAGGAGCTTGGC
CCATTGCATACGTTGTATCCATATCATAATATGTACATTTATATTGGCTCATGTCCAACATTACCGCCAT
GTT
